>Addgene plasmid #203747 | mEos3.2trLAT-P | addgene full sequence | sequence record 403346 | Addgene NGS Result
TAGTTATTAATAGTAATCAATTACGGGGTCATTAGTTCATAGCCCATATATGGAGTTCCGCGTTACATAA
CTTACGGTAAATGGCCCGCCTGGCTGACCGCCCAACGACCCCCGCCCATTGACGTCAATAATGACGTATG
TTCCCATAGTAACGCCAATAGGGACTTTCCATTGACGTCAATGGGTGGAGTATTTACGGTAAACTGCCCA
CTTGGCAGTACATCAAGTGTATCATATGCCAAGTACGCCCCCTATTGACGTCAATGACGGTAAATGGCCC
GCCTGGCATTATGCCCAGTACATGACCTTATGGGACTTTCCTACTTGGCAGTACATCTACGTATTAGTCA
TCGCTATTACCATGGTGATGCGGTTTTGGCAGTACATCAATGGGCGTGGATAGCGGTTTGACTCACGGGG
ATTTCCAAGTCTCCACCCCATTGACGTCAATGGGAGTTTGTTTTGGCACCAAAATCAACGGGACTTTCCA
AAATGTCGTAACAACTCCGCCCCATTGACGCAAATGGGCGGTAGGCGTGTACGGTGGGAGGTCTATATAA
GCAGAGCTGGTTTAGTGAACCGTCAGATCCGCTAGCCACCATGGAGCTCTTTTGGAGTATAGTCTTTACT
GTCCTCCTGAGTTTCTCCTGCCGGGGGTCAGACTGGGAATCTCTGCAGTCGACGGTACCGCGGGCCCGGG
ATCCACCGGTCGCCACCATGAGTGCGATTAAGCCAGACATGAAGATCAAACTCCGTATGGAAGGCAACGT
AAACGGGCACCACTTTGTGATCGACGGAGATGGTACAGGCAAGCCTTTTGAGGGAAAACAGAGTATGGAT
CTTGAAGTCAAAGAGGGCGGACCTCTGCCTTTTGCCTTTGATATCCTGACCACTGCATTCCATTACGGCA
ACAGGGTATTCGCCAAATATCCAGACAACATACAAGACTATTTTAAGCAGTCGTTTCCTAAGGGGTATTC
GTGGGAACGAAGCTTGACTTTCGAAGACGGGGGCATTTGCAACGCCAGAAACGACATAACAATGGAAGGG
GACACTTTCTATAATAAAGTTCGATTTTATGGTACCAACTTTCCCGCCAATGGTCCAGTTATGCAGAAGA
AGACGCTGAAATGGGAGCCCTCCACTGAGAAAATGTATGTGCGTGATGGAGTGCTGACGGGTGATATTGA
GATGGCTTTGTTGCTTGAAGGAAATGCCCATTACCGATGTGACTTCAGAACTACTTACAAAGCTAAGGAG
AAGGGTGTCAAGTTACCAGGCGCCCACTTTGTGGACCACTGCATTGAGATTTTAAGCCATGACAAAGATT
ACAACAAGGTTAAGCTGTATGAGCATGCTGTTGCTCATTCTGGATTGCCTGACAATGCCAGACGATTCTC
GAGAATGGAAGCAGACGCCTTGAGCCCGGTGGGGCTGGGCCTCCTGCTGCTGCCCTTCTTGGTCACGCTC
CTGGCTGCCCTGGCCGTGCGCTGCCGTGAGTTGCCAGTCTCCTAAGAATTCTGCAGTCGACGGTACCGCG
GGCCCGGGATCCACCGGATCTAGATAACTGATCATAATCAGCCATACCACATTTGTAGAGGTTTTACTTG
CTTTAAAAAACCTCCCACACCTCCCCCTGAACCTGAAACATAAAATGAATGCAATTGTTGTTGTTAACTT
GTTTATTGCAGCTTATAATGGTTACAAATAAAGCAATAGCATCACAAATTTCACAAATAAAGCATTTTTT
TCACTGCATTCTAGTTGTGGTTTGTCCAAACTCATCAATGTATCTTAACGCGTAAATTGTAAGCGTTAAT
ATTTTGTTAAAATTCGCGTTAAATTTTTGTTAAATCAGCTCATTTTTTAACCAATAGGCCGAAATCGGCA
AAATCCCTTATAAATCAAAAGAATAGACCGAGATAGGGT
[37 nt withheld, positions 1930-1966]
AAAGAACGTGGACTCCAACGTCAAAGG
[49 nt withheld, positions 1994-2042]
T
[91 nt withheld, positions 2044-2134]
G
[124 nt withheld, positions 2136-2259]
CAGGTGGCACTTTTCGGGGAAATGTGCGCGGAACCCCTATTTGTTTATTTTTCTAAATACATTCAAATAT
GTATCCGCTCATGAGACAATAACCCTGATAAATGCTTCAATAATATTGAAAAAGGAAGAGTCCTGAGGCG
GAAAGAACCAGCTGTGGAATGTGTGTCAGTTAGGGTGTGGAAAGTCCCCAGGCTCCCCAGCAGGCAGAAG
TATGCAAAGCATGCATCTCAATTAGTCAGCAACCAGGTGTGGAAAGTCCCCAGGCTCCCCAGCAGGCAGA
AGTATGCAAAGCATGCATCTCAATTAGTCAGCAACCATAGTCCCGCCCCTAACTCCGCCCATCCCGCCCC
TAACTCCGCCCAGTTCCGCCCATTCTCCGCCCCATGGCTGACTAATTTTTTTTATTTATGCAGAGGCCGA
GGCCGCCTCGGCCTCTGAGCTATTCCAGAAGTAGTGAGGAGGCTTTTTTGGAGGCCTAGGCTTTTGCAAA
GATCGATCAAGAGACAGGATGAGGATCGTTTCGCATGATTGAACAAGATGGATTGCACGCAGGTTCTCCG
GCCGCTTGGGTGGAGAGGCTATTCGGCTATGACTGGGCACAACAGACAATCGGCTGCTCTGATGCCGCCG
TGTTCCGGCTGTCAGCGCAGGGGCGCCCGGTTCTTTTTGTCAAGACCGACCTGTCCGGTGCCCTGAATGA
ACTGCAAGACGAGGCAGCGCGGCTATCGTGGCTGGCCACGACGGGCGTTCCTTGCGCAGCTGTGCTCGAC
GTTGTCACTGAAGCGGGAAGGGACTGGCTGCTATTGGGCGAAGTGCCGGGGCAGGATCTCCTGTCATCTC
ACCTTGCTCCTGCCGAGAAAGTATCCATCATGGCTGATGCAATGCGGCGGCTGCATACGCTTGATCCGGC
TACCTGCCCATTCGACCACCAAGCGAAACATCGCATCGAGCGAGCACGTACTCGGATGGAAGCCGGTCTT
GTCGATCAGGATGATCTGGACGAAGAGCATCAGGGGCTCGCGCCAGCCGAACTGTTCGCCAGGCTCAAGG
CGAGCATGCCCGACGGCGAGGATCTCGTCGTGACCCATGGCGATGCCTGCTTGCCGAATATCATGGTGGA
AAATGGCCGCTTTTCTGGATTCATCGACTGTGGCCGGCTGGGTGTGGCGGACCGCTATCAGGACATAGCG
TTGGCTACCCGTGATATTGCTGAAGAGCTTGGCGGCGAATGGGCTGACCGCTTCCTCGTGCTTTACGGTA
TCGCCGCTCCCGATTCGCAGCGCATCGCCTTCTATCGCCTTCTTGACGAGTTCTTCTGAGCGGGACTCTG
GGGTTCGAAATGACCGACCAAGCGACGCCCAACCTGCCATCACGAGATTTCGATTCCACCGCCGCCTTCT
ATGAAAGGTTGGGCTTCGGAATCGTTTTCCGGGACGCCGGCTGGATGATCCTCCAGCGCGGGGATCTCAT
GCTGGAGTTCTTCGCCCACCCTAGGGGGAGGCTAACTGAAACACGGAAGGAGACAATACCGGAAGGAACC
CGCGCTATGACGGCAATAAAAAGACAGAATAAAACGCACGGTGTTGGGTCGTTTGTTCATAAACGCGGGG
TTCGGTCCCAGGGCTGGCACTCTGTCGATACCCCACCGAGACCCCATTGGGGCCAATACGCCCGCGTTTC
TTCCTTTTCCCCACCCCACCCCCCAAGTTCGGGTGAAGGCCCAGGGCTCGCAGCCAACGTCGGGGCGGCA
GGCCCTGCCATAGCCTCAGGTTACTCATATATACTTTAGATTGATTTAAAACTTCATTTTTAATTTAAAA
GGATCTAGGTGAAGATCCTTTTTGATAATCTCATGACCAAAATCCCTTAACGTGAGTTTTCGTTCCACTG
AGCGTCAGACCCCGTAGAAAAGATCAAAGGATCTTCTTGAGATCCTTTTTTTCTGCGCGTAATCTGCTGC
TTGCAAACAAAAAAACCACCGCTACCAGCGGTGGTTTGTTTGCCGGATCAAGAGCTACCAACTCTTTTTC
CGAAGGTAACTGGCTTCAGCAGAGCGCAGATACCAAATACTGTTCTTCTAGTGTAGCCGTAGTTAGGCCA
CCACTTCAAGAACTCTGTAGCACCGCCTACATACCTCGCTCTGCTAATCCTGTTACCAGTGGCTGCTGCC
AGTGGCGATAAGTCGTGTCTTACCGGGTTGGACTCAAGACGATAGTTACCGGATAAGGCGCAGCGGTCGG
GCTGAACGGGGGGTTCGTGCACACAGCCCAGCTTGGAGCGAACGACCTACACCGAACTGAGATACCTACA
GCGTGAGCTATGAGAAAGCGCCACGCTTCCCGAAGGGAGAAAGGCGGACAGGTATCCGGTAAGCGGCAGG
GTCGGAACAGGAGAGCGCACGAGGGAGCTTCCAGGGGGAAACGCCTGGTATCTTTATAGTCCTGTCGGGT
TTCGCCACCTCTGACTTGAGCGTCGATTTTTGTGATGCTCGTCAGGGGGGCGGAGCCTATGGAAAAACGC
CAGCAACGCGGCCTTTTTACGGTTCCTGGCCTTTTGCTGGCCTTTTGCTCACATGTTCTTTCCTGCGTTA
TCCCCTGATTCTGTGGATAACCGTATTACCGCCATGCAT
Features (pLannotate 1.2.2; 16 found; start..end, strand, type, name):
     61..364     +  enhancer       CMV enhancer: human cytomegalovirus immediate early enhancer
    365..568     +  promoter       CMV promoter: human cytomegalovirus (CMV) immediate early promoter
    672..704     +  misc_feature   MCS (fragment): multiple cloning site
    718..1395    +  CDS            mEos3.2: mEos3.2 is a photoconvertible green/yellow fluorescent protein published in 2012, derived from Lobophyllia hemprichii. It is reported to be a rapidly-maturing monomer with moderate acid sensitivity.
   1405..1512    +  CDS            Lat (fragment): LAT_MOUSE - Experimental evidence at protein level: Swiss-Prot protein existence level 1. Required for TCR (T-cell antigen receptor)- and pre-TCR- mediated signaling, both in mature T-cells and during their development. Involved in FCGR3 (low affinity immunoglobulin gamma Fc region receptor III)-mediated signaling in natural killer cells and FCER1 (high affinity immunoglobulin epsilon receptor)-mediated signaling in mast cells. Couples activation of these receptors and their associated kinases with distal intracellular events such as mobilization of intracellular calcium stores, PKC activation
   1516..1552    +  misc_feature   MCS (fragment): multiple cloning site
   1569..1653    +  CDS            large T antigen (fragment): large T antigen from SV40 (simian virus 40)
   1676..1797    +  polyA_signal   SV40 poly(A) signal: SV40 polyadenylation signal
   1831..2259    -  rep_origin     f1 ori (sequence partly withheld): f1 bacteriophage origin of replication; arrow indicates direction of (+) strand synthesis
   2286..2390    +  promoter       AmpR promoter: bla
   2392..2749    +  promoter       SV40 promoter: SV40 enhancer and early promoter
   2784..3578    +  CDS            NeoR/KanR: aminoglycoside phosphotransferase from Tn5; aph(3')-II (or nptII); confers resistance to neomycin, kanamycin, and G418 (Geneticin®)
   3599..3751    +  CDS            ble (fragment): BLE_KLEPN - Experimental evidence at protein level: Swiss-Prot protein existence level 1. Binding protein with a strong affinity to the bleomycin family of antibiotics. Binds to CL990; an antimitotic-antibiotic compound. From Klebsiella pneumoniae.
   3810..3857    +  polyA_signal   HSV TK poly(A) signal: herpes simplex virus thymidine kinase polyadenylation signal (Cole and Stacy, 1985)
   3948..3964    -  polyA_signal   bGH poly(A) signal (fragment): bovine growth hormone polyadenylation signal
   4186..4774    +  rep_origin     ori: high-copy-number ColE1/pMB1/pBR322/pUC origin of replication
