[The description below was written by a language model from this plasmid's Addgene catalogue record and pLannotate feature annotations shown in this document.]
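Description:
mEos3.2trLAT-P is a mammalian expression plasmid built on the mEos3.2-C1 backbone, a C1-style vector of about 4.9 kb. It is propagated in E. coli at high copy from a ColE1/pUC-type origin. Selection uses a single NeoR/KanR (aminoglycoside phosphotransferase) cassette placed behind tandem bacterial (bla) and SV40 early promoters and ended by an HSV TK polyadenylation signal. This arrangement gives kanamycin resistance in bacteria and could allow G418 selection in mammalian cells. An f1 origin is also present. The short ble, bGH poly(A) and SV40 large T antigen fragments in the annotation appear to be backbone remnants rather than functional parts.

The payload is driven by the human CMV immediate-early enhancer and promoter and terminated by an SV40 poly(A) signal. It encodes mEos3.2, a monomeric green-to-red photoconvertible fluorescent protein, fused upstream of a short fragment of mouse LAT (linker for activation of T cells) that comprises its transmembrane domain. The record states that an ER translocation signal precedes mEos3.2. The feature table does not annotate this signal separately, although there is unannotated space between the promoter and the fluorescent protein. The LAT segment carries a C27A substitution that removes a palmitoylation site, which presumably accounts for the "-P" in the name.

The construct is used as a fluorescent plasma membrane probe. The associated publication concerns membrane phase separation and the assembly of receptor signaling domains, and a palmitoylation-deficient transmembrane anchor fits that context as a comparison to palmitoylated membrane probes. The photoconvertible tag makes it suitable for single-molecule localization imaging.
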