Addgene plasmid #203747: mEos3.2trLAT-P
Purpose: Encodes the transmembrane domain from mouse LAT with mEos3.2 fused on the N terminus. The palmitoylation site at C27 is mutated to A. Used as a fluorescent plasma membrane probe.
Depositing lab: Sarah Veatch. Depositing organization: University of Michigan. Publication: Membrane phase separation drives responsive assembly of receptor signaling domains. Shelby SA, Castello-Serrano I, Wisser KC, Levental I, Veatch SL. Nat Chem Biol. 2023 Jun;19(6):750-758. doi: 10.1038/s41589-023-01268-8. Epub 2023 Mar 30. PubMed 36997644.
Backbone
  Vector backbone: mEos3.2-C1
  Backbone manufacturer: Addgene; Michael Davidson's lab
  Vector type: Mammalian Expression
Growth in bacteria
  Bacterial resistance: Kanamycin, 50 μg/mL
  Growth temperature: 37°C
  Growth strain: DH5alpha
  Copy number: High Copy
Gene/Insert
  Gene/Insert name: trLAToC27A
  Species: M. musculus (mouse)
  Mutation: C27A
  Entrez Gene: Lat (a.k.a. p36-38, pp36)
  Tag / fusion protein: ER translocation signal - mEos3.2 (N terminal on insert)
  Cloning method: Restriction Enzyme; 5′ cloning site Unknown (unknown if destroyed)
Resource information
  A portion of this plasmid was derived from a plasmid made by: Insert DNA courtesy of Jonathan Grover in the Akira Ono lab
Terms and licenses: Academic/Nonprofit Terms; Industry Terms: Not Available to Industry
How to cite: mEos3.2trLAT-P was a gift from Sarah Veatch (Addgene plasmid # 203747 ; http://n2t.net/addgene:203747 ; RRID:Addgene_203747)
